>Addgene plasmid #14594 | pCMV Ub Lex VP16 HA (#1709) | addgene partial sequence | sequence record 21183 | 14594 with CMV-F
TTAGCGAGCTCTCTGGCTNCTAGCAGTAACCCACTGCTTACTGGCTTATCGAAATTAATACNACTCACTA
TANGGAGACCCAAGCTTATGCNGATCTTTGTGAAGACCATTGTACCGGGNAAACCATAACACTTGGAAGT
TGAATCTTCCGATACCATCGACAACGTTCNGTCGAAAATTCNAGACAAGGNNGGTATCCCTCCNAATCAN
CAAAATATTGATCTTTGCCGGTGNNCAGNTAGAANACGGTNNAACGNTNTCTGATTACNACNTTCACAAN
GANTCCACCTTACNTCNTGTGCTNNNGCTANNAGGTGTCGTCNGNNNGANCGGTATGGCTNNCNTGNCTG
GTGGACANCAGATGGNTAAGGCCATGGCNAAANCGTTAACNGCCANGCNACANNANGTGTTTGATCTCAT
CNNTGATNNCNTCACNCNGANNNGTATGNCNCCCANNCNTGCGNAAATCNNGCANCNTTTGGGGTTCCGT
TCCCCATNNNCNGCTGAGNANNNTCTGAAGGNNCTGGCNCNCTTNGGCGTTATTGAAATTGNTTCCGGCG
CNTCACGCGNGATTCTTCTGTTGNNTGANCANNAACAANGGTTGCCGCTGGTNNGTNGTGNGGNTGNNGG
TNAACCNCTTCTNGAGCNACAGCATNTTGAAGGTCATTATCGTGNCNATCCTTCNNTATTCATNNTAATG
CTNNTTTCCTGCTGCTNGTCACCGAGATGTCTATCAANNATNTCGGCNATTATGGANGGTGACTTGCTGG
NACCTGCTTAAGCTCAGGATGTACNTACGGGNCN
