[The description below was written by a language model from this plasmid's Addgene catalogue record.]
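Description:
pCMV Ub Lex VP16 HA is a mammalian expression plasmid built on a pcDNA backbone of about 5.6 kb. It is maintained in E. coli as a high-copy plasmid under ampicillin selection. The record gives no feature table, so the origin of replication, polyadenylation signal and any mammalian selection marker are not documented. The construct name indicates that expression is driven by a CMV promoter, which fits a pcDNA-type vector. The use of a T7 primer for 5′ sequencing suggests a T7 promoter site sits upstream of the insert.

The insert, about 1.07 kb and cloned between HindIII and ApaI sites that both remain intact, encodes a chimeric transcriptional activator based on the E. coli LexA protein. LexA provides sequence-specific DNA binding, which lets the fusion be tethered to reporter genes carrying LexA operator sites. Ubiquitin is fused at the N terminus, while the VP16 activation domain from herpes simplex virus and an HA epitope tag are at the C terminus. The HA tag allows detection or immunoprecipitation of the protein. The exact order of VP16 and HA, and the boundaries of each domain, are not stated in the record.

The associated publication title concerns how the VP16 activation domain and ubiquitin contribute to P-TEFb binding and to transcription elongation at target genes. In that context, this plasmid most likely supplies a LexA-tethered VP16 activator carrying a built-in ubiquitin moiety, so that the effect of ubiquitin on activator function can be tested in transfected mammalian cells, probably alongside matched constructs that lack ubiquitin.
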