Addgene plasmid #14594: pCMV Ub Lex VP16 HA (#1709)
Depositing lab: Matija Peterlin. Publication: VP16 and ubiquitin; binding of P-TEFb via its activation domain and ubiquitin facilitates elongation of transcription of target genes. Kurosu T, Peterlin BM. Curr Biol. 2004 Jun 22. 14(12):1112-6. 10.1016/j.cub.2004.06.020 PubMed 15203006.
Backbone
  Vector backbone: pcDNA
  Backbone manufacturer: Invitrogen
  Backbone size w/o insert (bp): 5600
  Vector type: Mammalian Expression
Growth in bacteria
  Bacterial resistance: Ampicillin, 100 μg/mL
  Growth temperature: 37°C
  Growth strain: DH5alpha
  Copy number: High Copy
Gene/Insert
  Gene/Insert name: LexA (alt name: Lex)
  Species: E. coli
  Insert size (bp): 1065
  Tag / fusion protein: Ubiquitin (N terminal on insert); HA (C terminal on insert); VP16 (C terminal on insert)
  Cloning method: Restriction Enzyme; 5′ cloning site HindIII (not destroyed); 3′ cloning site ApaI (not destroyed)
  Sequencing primers: 5′ T7
Terms and licenses: Academic/Nonprofit Terms; Industry Terms: Not Available to Industry
How to cite: pCMV Ub Lex VP16 HA (#1709) was a gift from Matija Peterlin (Addgene plasmid # 14594 ; http://n2t.net/addgene:14594 ; RRID:Addgene_14594)
